>Addgene plasmid #43497 | III-ACCG | depositor partial sequence | sequence record 58762 | III-ACCG sequence 426 bps
CGTCTCGGCTCACCCCAGAGCAGGTCGTGGCAATCGCCTCCAACATTGGCGGGAAACAGGCACTCGAGAC
TGTCCAGCGCCTGCTTCCCGTGCTGTGCCAAGCGCACGGACTCACCCCAGAGCAGGTCGTGGCGATCGCA
AGCCACGACGGAGGAAAGCAAGCCTTGGAAACAGTACAGAGGCTGTTGCCTGTGCTGTGCCAAGCGCACG
GCCTCACCCCAGAGCAGGTCGTGGCGATCGCAAGCCACGACGGAGGAAAGCAAGCCTTGGAAACAGTACA
GAGGCTGTTGCCTGTGCTGTGCCAAGCGCACGGATTAACCCCAGAGCAGGTCGTGGCAATCGCGAGCAAT
AACGGCGGAAAACAGGCTTTGGAAACGGTGCAGAGGCTCCTTCCAGTGCTGTGCCAAGCGCACGGACTCA
GAGACG
