>Addgene plasmid #43497 | III-ACCG | addgene partial sequence | sequence record 61520 | M13-F20 5'-TGTAAAACGACGGCCAGT-3'
CGAATTGGGCCTCTAGATGCATGCTCGAGCGGCCGCCAGTGTGATGGATATCTGCAGAATTCGCCCTTCT
TTCCTGTGCCCACGTCTCTGAGTCCGTGCGCTTGGCACAGCACTGGAAGGAGCCTCTGCACCGTTTCCAA
AGCCTGTTTTCCGCCGTTATTGCTCGCGATTGCCACGACCTGCTCTGGGGTTAATCCGTGCGCTTGGCAC
AGCACAGGCAACAGCCTCTGTACTGTTTCCAAGGCTTGCTTTCCTCCGTCGTGGCTTGCGATCGCCACGA
CCTGCTCTGGGGTGAGGCCGTGCGCTTGGCACAGCACAGGCAACAGCCTCTGTACTGTTTCCAAGGCTTG
CTTTCCTCCGTCGTGGCTTGCGATCGCCACGACCTGCTCTGGGGTGAGTCCGTGCGCTTGGCACAGCACG
GGAAGCAGGCGCTGGACAGTCTCGAGTGCCTGTTTCCCGCCAATGTTGGAGGCGATTGCCACGACCTGCT
CTGGGGTGAGCCGAGACGCGCTAGGACGGCAAGGGCGAATTCCAGCACACTGGCGGCCGTTACTAGTGGA
TCCGAGCTCGGTACCAAGCTTGATGCATAGCTTGAGTATTCTATAGTGTCACCTAAATAGCTTGGCGTAA
TCATGGTCATAGCTGTTTCCTGTGTGAAATTGTTATCCGCTCACAATTCCACACAACATACGAGCCGGAA
GCATAAAGTGTAAAGCCTGGGGTGCCTAATGAGTGAGCTAACTCACATTAATTGCGTTGCGCTCACTGCC
CGCTTTCCAGTCGGGAAACCTGTCGTGCCAGCTGCATTAATGAATCGGCCAACGCGCGGGGAGAAGCNGG
TTTGCGTATTGGGCGCTCTTCCGCTTCCTCG
