[The description below was written by a language model from this plasmid's Addgene catalogue record.]
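Description:
III-ACCG is a bacterial cloning plasmid built on the commercial pCRII-TOPO backbone (about 3.97 kb without insert), into which a 426 bp synthetic fragment was introduced by TOPO cloning. It is a high-copy plasmid maintained in E. coli and carries resistance to both ampicillin and kanamycin, consistent with the dual markers of the pCRII-TOPO vector. No feature table accompanies the record, so the origin of replication and other backbone elements are not individually annotated. The use of T7 and M13 reverse primers for sequencing indicates that the insert sits in the standard cloning site flanked by those priming sites.

The record gives the insert only by its name and a synthetic origin, without describing its contents. The associated publication describes a TALEN genome-editing system for generating human stem cell-based disease models. In that context, the name suggests that the plasmid is one member of a library of pre-assembled TALE repeat modules. "ACCG" plausibly denotes the four target DNA bases recognised by the encoded repeats, and "III" plausibly denotes the position of this block within the final repeat array. An insert of roughly 400 bp fits about four TALE repeats, but this reading is an inference rather than something stated in the record. There is no promoter or expression cassette recorded for the insert, and the vector type is cloning only. The plasmid therefore appears to serve as a storage and source clone, from which the module would be taken for assembly into full-length TALEN constructs rather than being used directly in cells.
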