Addgene plasmid #43497: III-ACCG
Depositing lab: Chad Cowan & Kiran Musunuru. Depositing organization: Harvard University. Publication: A TALEN Genome-Editing System for Generating Human Stem Cell-Based Disease Models. Ding Q, Lee YK, Schaefer EA, Peters DT, Veres A, Kim K, Kuperwasser N, Motola DL, Meissner TB, Hendriks WT, Trevisan M, Gupta RM, Moisan A, Banks E, Friesen M, Schinzel RT, Xia F, Tang A, Xia Y, Figueroa E, Wann A, Ahfeldt T, Daheron L, Zhang F, Rubin LL, Peng LF, Chung RT, Musunuru K, Cowan CA. Cell Stem Cell. 2012 Dec 12. pii: S1934-5909(12)00645-5. doi: 10.1016/j.stem.2012.11.011. PubMed 23246482.
Backbone
  Vector backbone: pCRII-TOPO
  Backbone manufacturer: Invitrogen
  Backbone size w/o insert (bp): 3973
  Vector type: Bacterial Cloning
Growth in bacteria
  Bacterial resistance: Ampicillin and Kanamycin, 100 & 50 μg/mL
  Growth temperature: 37°C
  Growth strain: Top10
  Copy number: High Copy
Gene/Insert
  Gene/Insert name: III-ACCG
  Species: Synthetic
  Insert size (bp): 426
  Cloning method: TOPO Cloning
  Sequencing primers: 5′ T7; 3′ M13-rev
Terms and licenses: Academic/Nonprofit Terms; Industry Terms: Not Available to Industry
How to cite: III-ACCG was a gift from Chad Cowan & Kiran Musunuru (Addgene plasmid # 43497 ; http://n2t.net/addgene:43497 ; RRID:Addgene_43497)
